>Addgene plasmid #206368 | pHAGE2-TetO-mSox17FNV | addgene full sequence | sequence record 410011 | Addgene NGS Result
TGGAAGGGCTAATTCACTCCCAAAGAAGACAAGATATCCTTGATCTGTGGATCTACCACACACAAGGCTA
CTTCCCTGATTAGCAGAACTACACACCAGGGCCAGGGGTCAGATATCCACTGACCTTTGGATGGTGCTAC
AAGCTAGTACCAGTTGAGCCAGATAAGGTAGAAGAGGCCAATAAAGGAGAGAACACCAGCTTGTTACACC
CTGTGAGCCTGCATGGGATGGATGACCCGGAGAGAGAAGTGTTAGAGTGGAGGTTTGACAGCCGCCTAGC
ATTTCATCACGTGGCCCGAGAGCTGCATCCGGAGTACTTCAAGAACTGCTGATATCGAGCTTGCTACAAG
GGACTTTCCGCTGGGGACTTTCCAGGGAGGCGTGGCCTGGGCGGGACTGGGGAGTGGCGAGCCCTCAGAT
CCTGCATATAAGCAGCTGCTTTTTGCCTGTACTGGGTCTCTCTGGTTAGACCAGATCTGAGCCTGGGAGC
TCTCTGGCTAACTAGGGAACCCACTGCTTAAGCCTCAATAAAGCTTGCCTTGAGTGCTTCAAGTAGTGTG
TGCCCGTCTGTTGTGTGACTCTGGTAACTAGAGATCCCTCAGACCCTTTTAGTCAGTGTGGAAAATCTCT
AGCAGTGGCGCCCGAACAGGGACTTGAAAGCGAAAGGGAAACCAGAGGAGCTCTCTCGACGCAGGACTCG
GCTTGCTGAAGCGCGCACGGCAAGAGGCGAGGGGCGGCGACTGGTGAGTACGCCAAAAATTTTGACTAGC
GGAGGCTAGAAGGAGAGAGATGGGTGCGAGAGCGTCAGTATTAAGCGGGGGAGAATTAGATCGCGATGGG
AAAAAATTCGGTTAAGGCCAGGGGGAAAGAAAAAATATAAATTAAAACATATAGTATGGGCAAGCAGGGA
GCTAGAACGATTCGCAGTTAATCCTGGCCTGTTAGAAACATCAGAAGGCTGTAGACAAATACTGGGACAG
CTACAACCATCCCTTCAGACAGGATCAGAAGAACTTAGATCATTATATAATACAGTAGCAACCCTCTATT
GTGTGCATCAAAGGATAGAGATAAAAGACACCAAGGAAGCTTTAGACAAGATAGAGGAAGAGCAAAACAA
AAGTAAGACCACCGCACAGCAAGCGGCCGGCCGCTGATCTTCAGACCTGGAGGAGGAGATATGAGGGACA
ATTGGAGAAGTGAATTATATAAATATAAAGTAGTAAAAATTGAACCATTAGGAGTAGCACCCACCAAGGC
AAAGAGAAGAGTGGTGCAGAGAGAAAAAAGAGCAGTGGGAATAGGAGCTTTGTTCCTTGGGTTCTTGGGA
GCAGCAGGAAGCACTATGGGCGCAGCGTCAATGACGCTGACGGTACAGGCCAGACAATTATTGTCTGGTA
TAGTGCAGCAGCAGAACAATTTGCTGAGGGCTATTGAGGCGCAACAGCATCTGTTGCAACTCACAGTCTG
GGGCATCAAGCAGCTCCAGGCAAGAATCCTGGCTGTGGAAAGATACCTAAAGGATCAACAGCTCCTGGGG
ATTTGGGGTTGCTCTGGAAAACTCATTTGCACCACTGCTGTGCCTTGGAATGCTAGTTGGAGTAATAAAT
CTCTGGAACAGATTTGGAATCACACGACCTGGATGGAGTGGGACAGAGAAATTAACAATTACACAAGCTT
AATACACTCCTTAATTGAAGAATCGCAAAACCAGCAAGAAAAGAATGAACAAGAATTATTGGAATTAGAT
AAATGGGCAAGTTTGTGGAATTGGTTTAACATAACAAATTGGCTGTGGTATATAAAATTATTCATAATGA
TAGTAGGAGGCTTGGTAGGTTTAAGAATAGTTTTTGCTGTACTTTCTATAGTGAATAGAGTTAGGCAGGG
ATATTCACCATTATCGTTTCAGACCCACCTCCCAACCCCGAGGGGACCCGACAGGCCCGAAGGAATAGAA
GAAGAAGGTGGAGAGAGAGACAGAGACAGATCCATTCGATTAGTGAACGGATCTCGACGGTATCGCCGAA
TTCACAAATGGCAGTATTCATCCACAATTTTAAAAGAAAAGGGGGGATTGGGGGGTACAGTGCAGGGGAA
AGAATAGTAGACATAATAGCAACAGACATACAAACTAAAGAATTACAAAAACAAATTACAAAAATTCAAA
ATTTTCGGGTTTATTACAGGGACAGCAGAGATCCAGTTTGGACTAGTCCACACCCTAACTGACACACTCG
AGTTTACCACTCCCTATCAGTGATAGAGAAAAGTGAAAGTCGAGTTTACCACTCCCTATCAGTGATAGAG
AAAAGTGAAAGTCGAGTTTACCACTCCCTATCAGTGATAGAGAAAAGTGAAAGTCGAGTTTACCACTCCC
TATCAGTGATAGAGAAAAGTGAAAGTCGAGTTTACCACTCCCTATCAGTGATAGAGAAAAGTGAAAGTCG
AGTTTACCACTCCCTATCAGTGATAGAGAAAAGTGAAAGTCGAGTTTACCACTCCCTATCAGTGATAGAG
AAAAGTGAAAGTCGAGCTCGGTACCCGGGTCGAGGTAGGCATGTACGGTGGGAGGCCTATATAAGCAGAG
CTCGTTTAGTGAACCGTCAGATCGCCTGGAGACGCCATCCACGCTGTTTTGACCTCCATAGAAGACACCG
GGACCGATCCAGCCTGCCACCATGAGCAGCCCGGATGCGGGATACGCCAGTGACGACCAGAGCCAGCCCC
GGAGCGCGCAGCCCGCGGTGATGGCAGGGTTGGGCCCCTGTCCCTGGGCCGAGTCCCTGAGCCCCCTCGG
GGATGTAAAGGTGAAAGGCGAGGTGGTGGCGAGTAGCGGGGCGCCAGCCGGGACGTCGGGCCGAGCCAAA
GCGGAGTCTCGCATCCGGCGGCCGATGAACGCCTTTATGGTGTGGGCCAAAGACGAACGCAAGCGGTTGG
CACAGCAGAACCCAGATCTGCACAACGCAGAGCTAAGCAAGATGCTAGGCAAGTCTTGGAAGGCGTTGAC
CTTTGCAGAGAAGCGGCCCTTCAATGAAGAGGCCGTGCGGCTGCGCGTGCAGCATATGCAGGACCACCCC
AACTACAAGTACCGGCCGCGGCGGCGCAAGCAGGTGAAGCGCATGAAGCGGGTGGAGGGAGGCTTCCTGC
ACGCTCTCGTCGAGCCCCAGGCCGGCGCGCTTGGTCCCGAGGGCGGCCGCGTGGCCATGGATGGCCTGGG
TCTGCCTTTCCCGGAGCCGGGCTATCCGGCCGGTCCTCCGCTGATGTCTCCGCACATGGGCCCCCACTAT
CGGGACTGCCAGGGACTGGGCGCTCCCGCGCTCGACGGCTACCCTCTGCCCACTCCGGACACATCCCCGC
TGGATGGCGTGGAGCAGGACCCGGCTTTCTTTGCAGCCCCGCTGCCAGGGGACTGCCCGGCGGCCGGCAC
CTACACTTACGCTCCAGTCTCGGACTATGCAGTGTCCGTAGAGCCGCCCGCTGGCCCCATGCGAGTGGGG
CCGGACCCCTCGGGCCCTGCGATGCCGGGGATCCTGGCGCCCCCCAGCGCTCTGCACCTGTACTACGGCG
CGATGGGCTCGCCCGCCGCAAGTGCGGGGCGCGGTTTCCACGCGCAACCCCAGCAGCCGCTGCAACCGCA
GGCACCGCCCCCGCCACCGCAGCAGCAGCACCCAGCGCACGGCCCCGGGCAACCTTCGCCCCCTCCCGAG
GCTCTGCCCTGCCGGGATGGCACGGAATCCAACCAGCCCACTGAGCTCCTAGGGGAGGTGGACCGCACGG
AATTCGAACAGTATCTGCCCTTTGTGTATAAGCCCGAGATGGGTCTTCCCTACCAGGGACACGACTGCGG
AGTGAACCTCTCAGACAGCCACGGAGCCATTTCCTCCGTGGTGTCCGACGCTAGCTCAGCGGTCTACTAT
TGCAACTACCCCGACATTTAAATCGATAGATCCTAATCAACCTCTGGATTACAAAATTTGTGAAAGATTG
ACTGGTATTCTTAACTATGTTGCTCCTTTTACGCTATGTGGATACGCTGCTTTAATGCCTTTGTATCATG
CTATTGCTTCCCGTATGGCTTTCATTTTCTCCTCCTTGTATAAATCCTGGTTGCTGTCTCTTTATGAGGA
GTTGTGGCCCGTTGTCAGGCAACGTGGCGTGGTGTGCACTGTGTTTGCTGACGCAACCCCCACTGGTTGG
GGCATTGCCACCACCTGTCAGCTCCTTTCCGGGACTTTCGCTTTCCCCCTCCCTATTGCCACGGCGGAAC
TCATCGCCGCCTGCCTTGCCCGCTGCTGGACAGGGGCTCGGCTGTTGGGCACTGACAATTCCGTGGTGTT
GTCGGGGAAATCATCGTCCTTTCCTTGGCTGCTCGCCTGTGTTGCCACCTGGATTCTGCGCGGGACGTCC
TTCTGCTACGTCCCTTCGGCCCTCAATCCAGCGGACCTTCCTTCCCGCGGCCTGCTGCCGGCTCTGCGGC
CTCTTCCGCGTCTTCGCCTTCGCCCTCAGACGAGTCGGATCTCCCTTTGGGCCGCCTCCCCGCCTGGTAC
CTTTAAGACCAATGACTTACAAGGCAGCTGTAGATCTTAGCCACTTTTTAAAAGAAAAGGGGGGACTGGA
AGGGCTAATTCACTCCCAACGAAGACAAGATCACCTGCAGGACAGGCGCGCCATAACTTCGTATAGCATA
CATTATACGAAGTTATCTGCTTTTTGCTTGTACTGGGTCTCTCTGGTTAGACCAGATCTGAGCCTGGGAG
CTCTCTGGCTAACTAGGGAACCCACTGCTTAAGCCTCAATAAAGCTTGCCTTGAGTGCTTCAAGTAGTGT
GTGCCCGTCTGTTGTGTGACTCTGGTAACTAGAGATCCCTCAGACCCTTTTAGTCAGTGTGGAAAATCTC
TAGCACCCGGGCGATTAAGGAAAGGGCTAGATCATTCTTGAAGACGAAAGGGCCTCGTGATACGCCTATT
TTTATAGGTTAATGTCATGATAATAATGGTTTCTTAGACGTCAGGTGGCACTTTTCGGGGAAATGTGCGC
GGAACCCCTATTTGTTTATTTTTCTAAATACATTCAAATATGTATCCGCTCATGAGACAATAACCCTGAT
AAATGCTTCAATAATATTGAAAAAGGAAGAGTATGAGTATTCAACATTTCCGTGTCGCCCTTATTCCCTT
TTTTGCGGCATTTTGCCTTCCTGTTTTTGCTCACCCAGAAACGCTGGTGAAAGTAAAAGATGCTGAAGAT
CAGTTGGGTGCACGAGTGGGTTACATCGAACTGGATCTCAACAGCGGTAAGATCCTTGAGAGTTTTCGCC
CCGAAGAACGTTTTCCAATGATGAGCACTTTTAAAGTTCTGCTATGTGGCGCGGTATTATCCCGTGTTGA
CGCCGGGCAAGAGCAACTCGGTCGCCGCATACACTATTCTCAGAATGACTTGGTTGAGTACTCACCAGTC
ACAGAAAAGCATCTTACGGATGGCATGACAGTAAGAGAATTATGCAGTGCTGCCATAACCATGAGTGATA
ACACTGCGGCCAACTTACTTCTGACAACGATCGGAGGACCGAAGGAGCTAACCGCTTTTTTGCACAACAT
GGGGGATCATGTAACTCGCCTTGATCGTTGGGAACCGGAGCTGAATGAAGCCATACCAAACGACGAGCGT
GACACCACGATGCCTGTAGCAATGGCAACAACGTTGCGCAAACTATTAACTGGCGAACTACTTACTCTAG
CTTCCCGGCAACAATTAATAGACTGGATGGAGGCGGATAAAGTTGCAGGACCACTTCTGCGCTCGGCCCT
TCCGGCTGGCTGGTTTATTGCTGATAAATCTGGAGCCGGTGAGCGTGGGTCTCGCGGTATCATTGCAGCA
CTGGGGCCAGATGGTAAGCCCTCCCGTATCGTAGTTATCTACACGACGGGGAGTCAGGCAACTATGGATG
AACGAAATAGACAGATCGCTGAGATAGGTGCCTCACTGATTAAGCATTGGTAACTGTCAGACCAAGTTTA
CTCATATATACTTTAGATTGATTTAAAACTTCATTTTTAATTTAAAAGGATCTAGGTGAAGATCCTTTTT
GATAATCTCATGACCAAAATCCCTTAACGTGAGTTTTCGTTCCACTGAGCGTCAGACCCCGTAGAAAAGA
TCAAAGGATCTTCTTGAGATCCTTTTTTTCTGCGCGTAATCTGCTGCTTGCAAACAAAAAAACCACCGCT
ACCAGCGGTGGTTTGTTTGCCGGATCAAGAGCTACCAACTCTTTTTCCGAAGGTAACTGGCTTCAGCAGA
GCGCAGATACCAAATACTGTTCTTCTAGTGTAGCCGTAGTTAGGCCACCACTTCAAGAACTCTGTAGCAC
CGCCTACATACCTCGCTCTGCTAATCCTGTTACCAGTGGCTGCTGCCAGTGGCGATAAGTCGTGTCTTAC
CGGGTTGGACTCAAGACGATAGTTACCGGATAAGGCGCAGCGGTCGGGCTGAACGGGGGGTTCGTGCACA
CAGCCCAGCTTGGAGCGAACGACCTACACCGAACTGAGATACCTACAGCGTGAGCTATGAGAAAGCGCCA
CGCTTCCCGAAGGGAGAAAGGCGGACAGGTATCCGGTAAGCGGCAGGGTCGGAACAGGAGAGCGCACGAG
GGAGCTTCCAGGGGGAAACGCCTGGTATCTTTATAGTCCTGTCGGGTTTCGCCACCTCTGACTTGAGCGT
CGATTTTTGTGATGCTCGTCAGGGGGGCGGAGCCTATGGAAAAACGCCAGCAACGCGGCCTTTTTACGGT
TCCTGGCCTTTTGCTGGCCTTTTGCTCACATGTTCTTTCCTGCGTTATCCCCTGATTCTGTGGATAACCG
TATTACCGCCTTTGAGTGAGCTGATACCGCTCGCCGCAGCCGAACGACCGAGCGCAGCGAGTCAGTGAGC
GAGGAAGCGGAAGAGCGCCCAATACGCAAACCGCCTCTCCCCGCGCGTTGGCCGATTCATTAATGCAGCA
AGCTCATGGCTGACTAATTTTTTTTATTTATGCAGAGGCCGAGGCCGCCTCGGCCTCTGAGCTATTCCAG
AAGTAGTGAGGAGGCTTTTTTGGAGGCCTAGGCTTTTGCAAAAAGCTCCCCGTGGCACGACAGGTTTCCC
GACTGGAAAGCGGGCAGTGAGCGCAACGCAATTAATGTGAGTTAGCTCACTCATTAGGCACCCCAGGCTT
TACACTTTATGCTTCCGGCTCGTATGTTGTGTGGAATTGTGAGCGGATAACAATTTCACACAGGAAACAG
CTATGACATGATTACGAATTTCACAAATAAAGCATTTTTTTCACTGCATTCTAGTTGTGGTTTGTCCAAA
CTCATCAATGTATCTTATCATGTCTGGATCAACTGGATAACTCAAGCTAACCAAAATCATCCCAAACTTC
CCACCCCATACCCTATTACCACTGCCAATTACCTGTGGTTTCATTTACTCTAAACCTGTGATTCCTCTGA
ATTATTTTCATTTTAAAGAAATTGTATTTGTTAAATATGTACTACAAACTTAGTAGT
Features (pLannotate 1.2.2; 27 found; start..end, strand, type, name):
    377..634     +  LTR            5' LTR (truncated): truncated 5' long terminal repeat (LTR) from HIV-1
    681..806     +  misc_feature   HIV-1 Ψ: packaging signal of human immunodeficiency virus type 1
    790..1128    +  CDS            HIV-1 gag (fragment): gag protein from human immunodeficiency virus 1; gag
   1303..1536    +  misc_feature   RRE: The Rev response element (RRE) of HIV-1 allows for Rev-dependent mRNA export from the nucleus to the cytoplasm.
   1913..2013    +  CDS            Rev (fragment): human immunodeficiency virus 1 (HIV-1) Rev protein; rev; enhances nuclear export of unspliced and incompletely spliced viral mRNAs
   2058..2175    +  misc_feature   cPPT/CTS: central polypurine tract and central termination sequence of HIV-1
   2217..2237    -  promoter       SV40 promoter (fragment): SV40 enhancer and early promoter
   2251..2521    +  protein_bind   tetracycline response element: contains seven copies of the tetracycline operator tetO tetracycline repressor TetR
   2532..2549    +  misc_feature   MCS (fragment): pUC18/19 multiple cloning site
   2549..2616    +  promoter       tight TRE promoter (fragment): Tet-responsive promoter PTight, consisting of seven tet operator sequences followed by the minimal CMV promoter
   2682..3938    +  CDS            Sox17: SOX17_MOUSE - Also known as Sox-17. Experimental evidence at protein level: Swiss-Prot protein existence level 1. [Isoform 2]: Has no DNA-binding activity, and does not function as transcriptional activator. From Mus musculus (Mouse).
   3955..4543    +  misc_feature   WPRE: woodchuck hepatitis virus posttranscriptional regulatory element
   4596..4615    +  misc_feature   cPPT/CTS (fragment): central polypurine tract and central termination sequence of HIV-1
   4617..4652    +  LTR            3' LTR (ΔU3) (fragment): self-inactivating 3' long terminal repeat (LTR) from HIV-1
   4673..4706    +  protein_bind   loxP: Cre-mediated recombination occurs in the 8-bp core sequence (GCATACAT). Cre recombinase
   4725..4905    +  LTR            5' LTR (truncated): truncated 5' long terminal repeat (LTR) from HIV-1
   5038..5142    +  promoter       AmpR promoter: bla
   5143..6003    +  CDS            AmpR: β-lactamase; bla; confers resistance to ampicillin, carbenicillin, and related antibiotics
   6174..6762    +  rep_origin     ori: high-copy-number ColE1/pMB1/pBR322/pUC origin of replication
   6945..6999    +  CDS            lacI (fragment): lac repressor; lacI; The lac repressor binds to the lac operator to inhibit transcription in E. coli. This inhibition can be relieved by adding lactose or isopropyl-β-D-thiogalactopyranoside (IPTG).
   7005..7098    +  rep_origin     SV40 ori (fragment): SV40 origin of replication
   7123..7160    +  CDS            lacI (fragment): lac repressor; lacI; The lac repressor binds to the lac operator to inhibit transcription in E. coli. This inhibition can be relieved by adding lactose or isopropyl-β-D-thiogalactopyranoside (IPTG).
   7173..7194    +  protein_bind   CAP binding site: CAP binding activates transcription in the presence of cAMP. E. coli catabolite activator protein
   7209..7239    +  promoter       lac promoter: promoter for the E. coli lac operon
   7247..7263    +  protein_bind   lac operator: The lac repressor binds to the lac operator to inhibit transcription in E. coli. This inhibition can be relieved by adding lactose or isopropyl-β-D-thiogalactopyranoside (IPTG). lac repressor encoded by lacI
   7297..7380    +  polyA_signal   SV40 poly(A) signal (fragment): SV40 polyadenylation signal
   7547..329     +  CDS            nef (fragment) (across the origin): NEF_HV1BR - Experimental evidence at protein level: Swiss-Prot protein existence level 1. Extracellular Nef protein targets CD4(+) T-lymphocytes for apoptosis by interacting with CXCR4 surface receptors (PubMed:14990729). From Human immunodeficiency virus type 1 group M subtype B (isolate BRU/LAI) (HIV-1).
