[The description below was written by a language model from this plasmid's Addgene catalogue record and pLannotate feature annotations shown in this document.]
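Description:
pHAGE2-TetO-mSox17FNV is a 7,547-nt HIV-1-based lentiviral transfer plasmid built on the pHAGE2-TetO backbone for tetracycline-regulated expression of an engineered mouse SOX17 variant in mammalian cells. It is propagated in E. coli as a high-copy plasmid through a ColE1/pUC-type origin and selected with ampicillin via the bla gene. A recombination-reduced strain is recorded for growth, which is common practice for LTR-containing vectors.

The viral portion carries a truncated 5' LTR, the Ψ packaging signal with a short gag fragment, the Rev response element for Rev-dependent nuclear export of the genomic RNA, and the cPPT/CTS that aids nuclear import. The 3' LTR is a self-inactivating ΔU3 type containing a loxP site. Because the 3' U3 region is copied to both ends during reverse transcription, the integrated provirus would be expected to be flanked by loxP sites and so excisable by Cre, although the record does not state this use.

The internal expression cassette consists of a tetracycline response element with seven tetO copies joined to a minimal CMV promoter. This drives the Sox17 coding sequence, which is followed by a WPRE to enhance transcript stability and expression. No transactivator, tag, reporter or mammalian selection marker is annotated, so induction requires a Tet transactivator supplied separately, such as rtTA with doxycycline.

The "FNV" designation denotes an engineered form of Sox17, but the specific substitutions are not given in the record. The associated study examined what makes engineered SOX17 better at inducing and maintaining pluripotency, consistent with use of this vector in lentiviral reprogramming experiments.
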