Addgene plasmid #206368: pHAGE2-TetO-mSox17FNV
Purpose: Expresses mouse SOX17FNV in mammalian cells, for lentivirus generation.
Depositing lab: Ralf Jauch. Depositing organization: University of Hong Kong. Publication: Evaluation of the determinants for improved pluripotency induction and maintenance by engineered SOX17. Hu H, Ho DHH, Tan DS, MacCarthy CM, Yu CH, Weng M, Scholer HR, Jauch R. Nucleic Acids Res. 2023 Aug 23:gkad597. doi: 10.1093/nar/gkad597. PubMed 37607832.
Backbone
  Vector backbone: pHAGE2-TetO
  Vector type: Lentiviral
Growth in bacteria
  Bacterial resistance: Ampicillin, 100 μg/mL
  Growth temperature: 37°C
  Growth strain: NEB Stable
  Copy number: High Copy
Gene/Insert
  Gene/Insert name: Sox17FNV
  Species: M. musculus (mouse)
  Entrez Gene: Sox17
  Cloning method: Restriction Enzyme; 5′ cloning site unknown (unknown if destroyed)
Terms and licenses: Academic/Nonprofit Terms; Industry Terms: Not Available to Industry
How to cite: pHAGE2-TetO-mSox17FNV was a gift from Ralf Jauch (Addgene plasmid # 206368 ; http://n2t.net/addgene:206368 ; RRID:Addgene_206368)
