>Addgene plasmid #206368 | pHAGE2-TetO-mSox17FNV | depositor partial sequence | sequence record 401612 | mSox17FNV
ATGAGCAGCCCGGATGCGGGATACGCCAGTGACGACCAGAGCCAGCCCCGGAGCGCGCAGCCCGCGGTGA
TGGCAGGGTTGGGCCCCTGTCCCTGGGCCGAGTCCCTGAGCCCCCTCGGGGATGTAAAGGTGAAAGGCGA
GGTGGTGGCGAGTAGCGGGGCGCCAGCCGGGACGTCGGGCCGAGCCAAAGCGGAGTCTCGCATCCGGCGG
CCGATGAACGCCTTTATGGTGTGGGCCAAAGACGAACGCAAGCGGTTGGCACAGCAGAACCCAGATCTGC
ACAACGCAGAGCTAAGCAAGATGCTAGGCAAGTCTTGGAAGGCGTTGACCTTTGCAGAGAAGCGGCCCTT
CAATGAAGAGGCCGTGCGGCTGCGCGTGCAGCATATGCAGGACCACCCCAACTACAAGTACCGGCCGCGG
CGGCGCAAGCAGGTGAAGCGCATGAAGCGGGTGGAGGGAGGCTTCCTGCACGCTCTCGTCGAGCCCCAGG
CCGGCGCGCTTGGTCCCGAGGGCGGCCGCGTGGCCATGGATGGCCTGGGTCTGCCTTTCCCGGAGCCGGG
CTATCCGGCCGGTCCTCCGCTGATGTCTCCGCACATGGGCCCCCACTATCGGGACTGCCAGGGACTGGGC
GCTCCCGCGCTCGACGGCTACCCTCTGCCCACTCCGGACACATCCCCGCTGGATGGCGTGGAGCAGGACC
CGGCTTTCTTTGCAGCCCCGCTGCCAGGGGACTGCCCGGCGGCCGGCACCTACACTTACGCTCCAGTCTC
GGACTATGCAGTGTCCGTAGAGCCGCCCGCTGGCCCCATGCGAGTGGGGCCGGACCCCTCGGGCCCTGCG
ATGCCGGGGATCCTGGCGCCCCCCAGCGCTCTGCACCTGTACTACGGCGCGATGGGCTCGCCCGCCGCAA
GTGCGGGGCGCGGTTTCCACGCGCAACCCCAGCAGCCGCTGCAACCGCAGGCACCGCCCCCGCCACCGCA
GCAGCAGCACCCAGCGCACGGCCCCGGGCAACCTTCGCCCCCTCCCGAGGCTCTGCCCTGCCGGGATGGC
ACGGAATCCAACCAGCCCACTGAGCTCCTAGGGGAGGTGGACCGCACGGAATTCGAACAGTATCTGCCCT
TTGTGTATAAGCCCGAGATGGGTCTTCCCTACCAGGGACACGACTGCGGAGTGAACCTCTCAGACAGCCA
CGGAGCCATTTCCTCCGTGGTGTCCGACGCTAGCTCAGCGGTCTACTATTGCAACTACCCCGACATTTAA
